Addgene plasmid #18952: pMKInt
Depositing lab: Michele Calos. Depositing organization: Stanford University. Publication: Construction of transgenic Drosophila by using the site-specific integrase from phage phiC31. Groth AC, Fish M, Nusse R, Calos MP. Genetics. 2004 Apr . 166(4):1775-82. 10.1534/genetics.166.4.1775 PubMed 15126397.
Backbone
  Vector backbone: pMK33
  Backbone size w/o insert (bp): 8500
  Vector type: Insect Expression
  Selectable markers: Hygromycin
Growth in bacteria
  Bacterial resistance: Ampicillin, 100 μg/mL
  Growth temperature: 37°C
  Growth strain: DH5alpha
  Copy number: High Copy
Gene/Insert
  Gene/Insert name: phiC31 integrase
  Species: Streptomyces phage phiC31
  Insert size (bp): 1874
  Entrez Gene: int (a.k.a. phiC31p51)
  Cloning method: Restriction Enzyme; 5′ cloning site EcoRV (destroyed during cloning); 3′ cloning site EcoRV (destroyed during cloning)
  Sequencing primers: 5′ n/a
Resource information
  A portion of this plasmid was derived from a plasmid made by: pIJ8600 (Mervyn Bibb, John Innes Institute, Norwich, U.K.)
Terms and licenses: Academic/Nonprofit Terms; Industry Terms: Not Available to Industry
Depositor comments: Map of parent vector is uploaded
How to cite: pMKInt was a gift from Michele Calos (Addgene plasmid # 18952 ; http://n2t.net/addgene:18952 ; RRID:Addgene_18952)
