[The description below was written by a language model from this plasmid's Addgene catalogue record.]
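Description:
pMKInt is an insect expression plasmid built on the pMK33 backbone (about 8.5 kb without insert) that carries the integrase gene of Streptomyces phage phiC31. The roughly 1.9 kb integrase insert was placed into an EcoRV site by restriction cloning, with the site destroyed at both junctions. The record notes that part of the plasmid derives from pIJ8600, although it does not say which part. In bacteria the plasmid is maintained at high copy under ampicillin selection, and it carries a hygromycin marker for selecting transfected insect cells. The record does not state which promoter drives the integrase, and no feature table is provided, so the regulatory elements, origin of replication and any tags cannot be described from the available information. A map of the parent vector is said to accompany the deposit.

phiC31 integrase is a serine recombinase that catalyses unidirectional recombination between phage attP and bacterial attB attachment sites. It needs no host cofactors, which makes it useful for site-specific integration of DNA in heterologous organisms. The associated publication concerns the construction of transgenic Drosophila using this integrase, and pMKInt fits that context as a source of the enzyme in insect cells. There it would typically be supplied alongside substrates bearing attB and attP sites to test or drive recombination between them. The hygromycin marker would in principle also allow cell populations that stably carry the integrase construct to be established, though the record does not describe specific experimental uses.
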