>Addgene plasmid #18952 | pMKInt | addgene partial sequence | sequence record 24811 | SV40proF
GNGNACGGCCTGAGGTTCGGCTTCGCATNGTNNNNACGAAGACGAAGCNNCTTTCGNGCTGNATNGCNTN
TAGGAGCTTGCANGATCNCCGCGGTNCNNGNAGCTATATGNNCCNNNNTGGTCTTGANCCCNATCTATCA
GACNGTTGGTGTGACCNGCCATTTCCANGATGCAGGATTGGGNGCAGGGNCTATGCNNNGCNATCATGNN
ANCNGGANCCGGGACTGTNGTTGNGTCTCATAAAACCCCCGNANANGCNCNNTCGTCTGGACNAATGNCT
GCCGTANAACNACTCNACNATCTCGTAAACCNACTTNCCNNCAATCNTTGGANGGAAANNGAATANACCG
ATGCCNGACNGAACAANANCTGATTTNNAGAANGCCTCAGCCTGTAACTCACGCGAGNTGTGCCNAGGCA
AATGCNAGANANGGNCTTTANNCTNGGTGGCTCAGTNTGTATNCTGNGTNCGNTAANCTGNATNGNATGN
GTCGCTGCTANGGCCNNTNNGNGNGNTANNTGCCCNTGCTGGANTGCGTTGATNNGNAGGGGNCNNTNGN
CNNTGCNNACNNANTCAGNTNNNTNNGCCTGATCCNGNGCATTGNAGANCGCNNCNGTNCTGCTCAATGA
NGCAATCTTTNGAGAANTTGANNNGGGTGAGNTCNNTCGNGGAGTCNCCCNCTGACTAAGTCAAAGCATN
NAN
